Addgene plasmid #220980: pLenti6.3-Nm2Cas9-BlastR
Purpose: Expresses human codon-optimized Nm2Cas9
Depositing lab: Hyongbum Kim. Depositing organization: Yonsei University Health System. Publication: Massively parallel evaluation and computational prediction of the activities and specificities of 17 small Cas9s. Seo SY, Min S, Lee S, Seo JH, Park J, Kim HK, Song M, Baek D, Cho SR, Kim HH. Nat Methods. 2023 Jul;20(7):999-1009. doi: 10.1038/s41592-023-01875-2. Epub 2023 May 15. PubMed 37188955.
Backbone
  Vector backbone: pLenti6
  Backbone manufacturer: Invitrogen
  Vector type: Mammalian Expression, Lentiviral, CRISPR
  Selectable markers: Blasticidin
Growth in bacteria
  Bacterial resistance: Ampicillin, 100 μg/mL
  Growth temperature: 37°C
  Growth strain: NEB Stable
  Copy number: Unknown
Gene/Insert
  Gene/Insert name: Nm2Cas9
Terms and licenses: Academic/Nonprofit Terms; Industry Terms: Not Available to Industry
How to cite: pLenti6.3-Nm2Cas9-BlastR was a gift from Hyongbum Kim (Addgene plasmid # 220980 ; http://n2t.net/addgene:220980 ; RRID:Addgene_220980)
