[The description below was written by a language model from this plasmid's Addgene catalogue record and pLannotate feature annotations shown in this document.]
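Description:
pLenti6.3-Nm2Cas9-BlastR is a lentiviral mammalian expression vector built on the Invitrogen pLenti6 backbone for delivering a human codon-optimized Nm2Cas9, a compact type II-C Cas9 from Neisseria meningitidis. It is maintained in E. coli through a high-copy ColE1/pUC-type origin with ampicillin selection (AmpR under its own bla promoter). An f1 origin, an SV40 origin and remnants of lac/pBluescript cloning sequence are also annotated in the backbone.

The viral portion has a third-generation, self-inactivating layout. An RSV promoter replaces the U3 region upstream of a truncated HIV-1 5' LTR, so genomic RNA can be produced without Tat. This is followed by the Ψ packaging signal with a gag fragment and the Rev response element for Rev-dependent nuclear export. The 3' LTR carries the ΔU3 deletion that inactivates LTR promoter activity after integration, and an SV40 polyadenylation signal lies downstream of it.

Within the provirus, the CMV immediate-early enhancer and promoter drive the roughly 3.2 kb Cas9 open reading frame. The blasticidin S deaminase gene (BSD) sits a short distance downstream with no separate promoter annotated, which suggests the two are co-expressed from a single transcript. The feature table does not identify the linking element, nor any nuclear localization signals or epitope tags. A WPRE follows to enhance transcript stability and expression.

No guide RNA cassette is annotated, so the sgRNA must be supplied separately. The construct is suited to making blasticidin-selected cell populations that stably express Nm2Cas9, consistent with its origin in a study that compared the activities and specificities of small Cas9 orthologs at high throughput.
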