Features (pLannotate 1.2.2; 29 found; start..end, strand, type, name):
      3..229     +  promoter       RSV promoter: Rous sarcoma virus enhancer/promoter
    230..410     +  LTR            5' LTR (truncated): truncated 5' long terminal repeat (LTR) from HIV-1
    457..582     +  misc_feature   HIV-1 Ψ: packaging signal of human immunodeficiency virus type 1
    566..904     +  CDS            HIV-1 gag (fragment): gag protein from human immunodeficiency virus 1; gag
   1079..1312    +  misc_feature   RRE: The Rev response element (RRE) of HIV-1 allows for Rev-dependent mRNA export from the nucleus to the cytoplasm.
   1689..1789    +  CDS            Rev (fragment): human immunodeficiency virus 1 (HIV-1) Rev protein; rev; enhances nuclear export of unspliced and incompletely spliced viral mRNAs
   1790..1810    -  misc_feature   MCS (fragment): pBluescript multiple cloning site
   1820..2123    +  enhancer       CMV enhancer: human cytomegalovirus immediate early enhancer
   2124..2327    +  promoter       CMV promoter: human cytomegalovirus (CMV) immediate early promoter
   2399..2417    +  promoter       T7 promoter: promoter for bacteriophage T7 RNA polymerase
   2482..5724    +  CDS            cas9: CAS9_NEIMA - Experimental evidence at protein level: Swiss-Prot protein existence level 1. CRISPR (clustered regularly interspaced short palindromic repeat) is an adaptive immune system that provides protection against mobile genetic elements (viruses, transposable elements and conjugative plasmids). CRISPR clusters contain spacers, sequences complementary to antecedent mobile elements, and target invading nucleic acids. CRISPR clusters are transcribed and processed into CRISPR RNA (crRNA). In type II CRISPR systems correct processing of pre-crRNA requires a trans- encoded small RNA (tracrRNA)
   5848..6246    +  CDS            BSD: blasticidin S deaminase; Aspergillus terreus BSD; confers resistance to blasticidin
   6247..6268    +  misc_feature   MCS (fragment): pBluescript multiple cloning site
   6271..6859    +  misc_feature   WPRE: woodchuck hepatitis virus posttranscriptional regulatory element
   6854..6928    +  CDS            nef (fragment): NEF_HV1Z2 - Experimental evidence at protein level: Swiss-Prot protein existence level 1. Extracellular Nef protein targets CD4(+) T-lymphocytes for apoptosis by interacting with CXCR4 surface receptors. From Human immunodeficiency virus type 1 group M subtype D (isolate Z2/CDC-Z34) (HIV-1).
   6930..7163    +  LTR            3' LTR (ΔU3): self-inactivating 3' long terminal repeat (LTR) from HIV-1
   7235..7356    +  polyA_signal   SV40 poly(A) signal: SV40 polyadenylation signal
   7396..7531    +  rep_origin     SV40 ori: SV40 origin of replication
   7552..7570    -  promoter       T7 promoter: promoter for bacteriophage T7 RNA polymerase
   7578..7733    +  CDS            lacZα (fragment): LacZα fragment of β-galactosidase; lacZ fragment
   7738..8166    +  rep_origin     f1 ori (sequence partly withheld): f1 bacteriophage origin of replication; arrow indicates direction of (+) strand synthesis
   8219..8323    +  promoter       AmpR promoter: bla
   8324..9184    +  CDS            AmpR: β-lactamase; bla; confers resistance to ampicillin, carbenicillin, and related antibiotics
   9355..9943    +  rep_origin     ori: high-copy-number ColE1/pMB1/pBR322/pUC origin of replication
  10126..10218   +  CDS            lacI (fragment): lac repressor; lacI; The lac repressor binds to the lac operator to inhibit transcription in E. coli. This inhibition can be relieved by adding lactose or isopropyl-β-D-thiogalactopyranoside (IPTG).
  10231..10252   +  protein_bind   CAP binding site: CAP binding activates transcription in the presence of cAMP. E. coli catabolite activator protein
  10267..10297   +  promoter       lac promoter: promoter for the E. coli lac operon
  10305..10321   +  protein_bind   lac operator: The lac repressor binds to the lac operator to inhibit transcription in E. coli. This inhibition can be relieved by adding lactose or isopropyl-β-D-thiogalactopyranoside (IPTG). lac repressor encoded by lacI
  10366..10384   +  promoter       T3 promoter: promoter for bacteriophage T3 RNA polymerase
>Addgene plasmid #220980 | pLenti6.3-Nm2Cas9-BlastR | addgene full sequence | sequence record 441847 | Addgene NGS Result
AATGTAGTCTTATGCAATACTCTTGTAGTCTTGCAACATGGTAACGATGAGTTAGCAACATGCCTTACAA
GGAGAGAAAAAGCACCGTGCATGCCGATTGGTGGAAGTAAGGTGGTACGATCGTGCCTTATTAGGAAGGC
AACAGACGGGTCTGACATGGATTGGACGAACCACTGAATTGCCGCATTGCAGAGATATTGTATTTAAGTG
CCTAGCTCGATACATAAACGGGTCTCTCTGGTTAGACCAGATCTGAGCCTGGGAGCTCTCTGGCTAACTA
GGGAACCCACTGCTTAAGCCTCAATAAAGCTTGCCTTGAGTGCTTCAAGTAGTGTGTGCCCGTCTGTTGT
GTGACTCTGGTAACTAGAGATCCCTCAGACCCTTTTAGTCAGTGTGGAAAATCTCTAGCAGTGGCGCCCG
AACAGGGACTTGAAAGCGAAAGGGAAACCAGAGGAGCTCTCTCGACGCAGGACTCGGCTTGCTGAAGCGC
GCACGGCAAGAGGCGAGGGGCGGCGACTGGTGAGTACGCCAAAAATTTTGACTAGCGGAGGCTAGAAGGA
GAGAGATGGGTGCGAGAGCGTCAGTATTAAGCGGGGGAGAATTAGATCGCGATGGGAAAAAATTCGGTTA
AGGCCAGGGGGAAAGAAAAAATATAAATTAAAACATATAGTATGGGCAAGCAGGGAGCTAGAACGATTCG
CAGTTAATCCTGGCCTGTTAGAAACATCAGAAGGCTGTAGACAAATACTGGGACAGCTACAACCATCCCT
TCAGACAGGATCAGAAGAACTTAGATCATTATATAATACAGTAGCAACCCTCTATTGTGTGCATCAAAGG
ATAGAGATAAAAGACACCAAGGAAGCTTTAGACAAGATAGAGGAAGAGCAAAACAAAAGTAAGACCACCG
CACAGCAAGCGGCCGGCCGCTGATCTTCAGACCTGGAGGAGGAGATATGAGGGACAATTGGAGAAGTGAA
TTATATAAATATAAAGTAGTAAAAATTGAACCATTAGGAGTAGCACCCACCAAGGCAAAGAGAAGAGTGG
TGCAGAGAGAAAAAAGAGCAGTGGGAATAGGAGCTTTGTTCCTTGGGTTCTTGGGAGCAGCAGGAAGCAC
TATGGGCGCAGCGTCAATGACGCTGACGGTACAGGCCAGACAATTATTGTCTGGTATAGTGCAGCAGCAG
AACAATTTGCTGAGGGCTATTGAGGCGCAACAGCATCTGTTGCAACTCACAGTCTGGGGCATCAAGCAGC
TCCAGGCAAGAATCCTGGCTGTGGAAAGATACCTAAAGGATCAACAGCTCCTGGGGATTTGGGGTTGCTC
TGGAAAACTCATTTGCACCACTGCTGTGCCTTGGAATGCTAGTTGGAGTAATAAATCTCTGGAACAGATT
TGGAATCACACGACCTGGATGGAGTGGGACAGAGAAATTAACAATTACACAAGCTTAATACACTCCTTAA
TTGAAGAATCGCAAAACCAGCAAGAAAAGAATGAACAAGAATTATTGGAATTAGATAAATGGGCAAGTTT
GTGGAATTGGTTTAACATAACAAATTGGCTGTGGTATATAAAATTATTCATAATGATAGTAGGAGGCTTG
GTAGGTTTAAGAATAGTTTTTGCTGTACTTTCTATAGTGAATAGAGTTAGGCAGGGATATTCACCATTAT
CGTTTCAGACCCACCTCCCAACCCCGAGGGGACCCGACAGGCCCGAAGGAATAGAAGAAGAAGGTGGAGA
GAGAGACAGAGACAGATCCATTCGATTAGTGAACGGATCTCGACGGTATCGATAAGCTTGGGAGTTCCGC
GTTACATAACTTACGGTAAATGGCCCGCCTGGCTGACCGCCCAACGACCCCCGCCCATTGACGTCAATAA
TGACGTATGTTCCCATAGTAACGCCAATAGGGACTTTCCATTGACGTCAATGGGTGGAGTATTTACGGTA
AACTGCCCACTTGGCAGTACATCAAGTGTATCATATGCCAAGTACGCCCCCTATTGACGTCAATGACGGT
AAATGGCCCGCCTGGCATTATGCCCAGTACATGACCTTATGGGACTTTCCTACTTGGCAGTACATCTACG
TATTAGTCATCGCTATTACCATGGTGATGCGGTTTTGGCAGTACATCAATGGGCGTGGATAGCGGTTTGA
CTCACGGGGATTTCCAAGTCTCCACCCCATTGACGTCAATGGGAGTTTGTTTTGGCACCAAAATCAACGG
GACTTTCCAAAATGTCGTAACAACTCCGCCCCATTGACGCAAATGGGCGGTAGGCGTGTACGGTGGGAGG
TCTATATAAGCAGAGCTCGTTTAGTGAACCGTCAGATCGCCTGGAGACGCCATCCACGCTGTTTTGACCT
CCATAGAAGACACCGACTTAATACGACTCACTATAGGGAGAGCCGCCACCATGGCACCGAAGAAGAAGCG
TAAAGTCGGAATCCACGGAGTTCCTGCGGCAGCCGCCTTCAAGCCTAACCCAATCAATTACATCCTGGGC
CTGGACATCGGAATCGCCTCCGTGGGATGGGCTATGGTGGAGATCGACGAGGAGGAGAATCCTATCCGGC
TGATCGATCTGGGCGTGAGAGTGTTTGAGAGGGCCGAGGTGCCAAAGACCGGCGATAGCCTGGCTATGGC
CCGGCGGCTGGCCCGGAGCGTGAGGCGCCTGACACGGAGAAGGGCCCACCGCCTGCTGCGGGCCCGCCGG
CTGCTGAAGAGAGAGGGCGTGCTGCAGGCAGCAGACTTCGATGAGAATGGCCTGATCAAGAGCCTGCCAA
ACACCCCCTGGCAGCTGAGAGCCGCCGCCCTGGACAGGAAGCTGACACCCCTGGAGTGGTCTGCCGTGCT
GCTGCACCTGATCAAGCACCGCGGCTACCTGAGCCAGCGGAAGAACGAGGGAGAGACAGCAGACAAGGAG
CTGGGCGCCCTGCTGAAGGGAGTGGCCAACAATGCCCACGCCCTGCAGACCGGCGATTTCAGGACACCTG
CCGAGCTGGCCCTGAATAAGTTTGAGAAGGAGTCCGGCCACATCAGAAACCAGAGGGGCGACTATAGCCA
CACCTTCTCCCGCAAGGATCTGCAGGCCGAGCTGATCCTGCTGTTCGAGAAGCAGAAGGAGTTTGGCAAT
CCACACGTGAGCGGAGGCCTGAAGGAGGGAATCGAGACCCTGCTGATGACACAGAGGCCTGCCCTGTCCG
GCGACGCCGTGCAGAAGATGCTGGGACACTGCACCTTCGAGCCTGCAGAGCCAAAGGCCGCCAAGAACAC
CTACACAGCCGAGCGGTTTATCTGGCTGACAAAGCTGAACAATCTGAGAATCCTGGAGCAGGGCTCCGAG
AGGCCCCTGACCGACACAGAGAGGGCCACCCTGATGGATGAGCCTTACCGGAAGTCTAAGCTGACCTACG
CCCAGGCCAGAAAGCTGCTGGGCCTGGAGGACACCGCCTTCTTTAAGGGCCTGAGATACGGCAAGGATAA
TGCCGAGGCCTCCACACTGATGGAGATGAAGGCCTATCACGCCATCTCTCGCGCCCTGGAGAAGGAGGGC
CTGAAGGACAAGAAGTCCCCCCTGAACCTGAGCAGCGAGCTGCAGGATGAGATCGGCACCGCCTTCTCTC
TGTTTAAGACCGACGAGGACATCACAGGCCGCCTGAAGGACAGGGTGCAGCCTGAGATCCTGGAGGCCCT
GCTGAAGCACATCTCTTTCGATAAGTTTGTGCAGATCAGCCTGAAGGCCCTGAGAAGGATCGTGCCACTG
ATGGAGCAGGGCAAGCGGTACGACGAGGCCTGCGCCGAAATCTACGGCGATCACTATGGCAAGAAGAACA
CAGAGGAGAAAATCTACCTGCCCCCTATCCCCGCCGACGAGATCAGAAATCCTGTGGTGCTGAGGGCCCT
GTCCCAGGCAAGAAAAGTGATCAACGGAGTGGTGCGCCGGTACGGCTCTCCAGCCAGAATCCACATCGAG
ACCGCCAGAGAGGTCGGCAAGAGCTTCAAGGACCGGAAGGAGATCGAGAAGAGACAGGAGGAGAATCGCA
AGGATCGGGAGAAGGCTGCCGCCAAGTTTAGGGAGTACTTCCCTAACTTTGTGGGCGAGCCAAAGTCTAA
GGACATCCTGAAGCTGCGCCTGTACGAGCAGCAGCACGGCAAGTGTCTGTATAGCGGCAAGGAGATCAAT
CTGGTGCGGCTGAACGAGAAGGGCTATGTGGAGATCGATCACGCCCTGCCTTTCTCCAGAACCTGGGACG
ATTCTTTTAACAATAAGGTGCTGGTGCTGGGCAGCGAGAACCAGAATAAGGGCAATCAGACACCATACGA
GTATTTCAATGGCAAGGACAACTCCAGGGAGTGGCAGGAGTTCAAGGCCCGCGTGGAGACCAGCCGGTTT
CCAAGGAGCAAGAAGCAGAGAATCCTGCTGCAGAAGTTCGACGAGGATGGCTTTAAGGAGTGCAACCTGA
ATGACACCAGATACGTGAACCGGTTCCTGTGCCAGTTTGTGGCCGATCACATCCTGCTGACCGGCAAGGG
CAAGAGAAGGGTGTTCGCCTCTAATGGCCAGATCACAAACCTGCTGAGGGGATTTTGGGGACTGAGGAAG
GTGCGGGCAGAGAATGACAGACACCACGCCCTGGATGCAGTGGTGGTGGCATGCAGCACCGTGGCAATGC
AGCAGAAGATCACAAGATTCGTGAGGTATAAGGAGATGAACGCCTTTGACGGCAAGACCATCGATAAGGA
GACAGGCAAGGTGCTGCACCAGAAGACCCACTTCCCCCAGCCTTGGGAGTTCTTTGCCCAGGAAGTGATG
ATCCGGGTGTTCGGCAAGCCAGACGGCAAGCCTGAGTTTGAGGAGGCCGATACCCCAGAGAAGCTGAGGA
CACTGCTGGCCGAGAAGCTGTCTAGCCGCCCCGAGGCAGTGCACGAGTACGTGACCCCACTGTTCGTGTC
CCGCGCCCCCAATCGGAAGATGTCTGGCGCCCACAAGGACACACTGAGAAGCGCCAAGAGGTTTGTGAAG
CACAACGAGAAGATCAGCGTGAAGAGAGTGTGGCTGACCGAGATCAAGCTGGCCGATCTGGAGAACATGG
TGAATTACAAGAACGGCAGGGAGATCGAGCTGTATGAGGCCCTGAAGGCACGCCTGGAGGCCTACGGCGG
AAATGCCAAGCAGGCCTTCGACCCAAAGGATAACCCCTTTTATAAGAAGGGAGGACAGCTGGTGAAGGCC
GTGCGGGTGGAGAAGACCCAGGAGAGCGGCGTGCTGCTGAATAAGAAGAACGCCTACACAATCGCCGACA
ATGGCGATATGGTGAGAGTGGACGTGTTCTGTAAGGTGGATAAGAAGGGCAAGAATCAGTACTTTATCGT
GCCTATCTATGCCTGGCAGGTGGCCGAGAACATCCTGCCAGACATCGATTGCAAGGGCTACAGAATCGAC
GATAGCTATACATTCTGTTTTTCCCTGCACAAGTATGACCTGATCGCCTTCCAGAAGGATGAGAAGTCCA
AGGTGGAGTTTGCCTACTATATCAATTGCGACTCCTCTAACGGCAGGTTCTACCTGGCCTGGCACGATAA
GGGCAGCAAGGAGCAGCAGTTTCGCATCTCCACCCAGAATCTGGTGCTGATCCAGAAGTATCAGGTGAAC
GAGCTGGGCAAGGAGATCAGGCCATGTCGGCTGAAGAAGCGCCCACCCGTGCGGGGATCCCCCAAGAAGA
AGAGGAAAGTCTCGAGCGATTACAAAGACGATGACGATAAGGGCAGCGGCGCAACAAACTTCTCTCTGCT
GAAACAAGCCGGAGATGTCGAAGAGAATCCTGGACCGATGGCCAAGCCTTTGTCTCAAGAAGAATCCACC
CTCATTGAAAGAGCAACGGCTACAATCAACAGCATCCCCATCTCTGAAGACTACAGCGTCGCCAGCGCAG
CTCTCTCTAGCGACGGCCGCATCTTCACTGGTGTCAATGTATATCATTTTACTGGGGGACCTTGTGCAGA
ACTCGTGGTGCTGGGCACTGCTGCTGCTGCGGCAGCTGGCAACCTGACTTGTATCGTCGCGATCGGAAAT
GAGAACAGGGGCATCTTGAGCCCCTGCGGACGGTGCCGACAGGTGCTTCTCGATCTGCATCCTGGGATCA
AAGCCATAGTGAAGGACAGTGATGGACAGCCGACGGCAGTTGGGATTCGTGAATTGCTGCCCTCTGGTTA
TGTGTGGGAGGGCTAAGAATTCGATATCAAGCTTATCGGTAATCAACCTCTGGATTACAAAATTTGTGAA
AGATTGACTGGTATTCTTAACTATGTTGCTCCTTTTACGCTATGTGGATACGCTGCTTTAATGCCTTTGT
ATCATGCTATTGCTTCCCGTATGGCTTTCATTTTCTCCTCCTTGTATAAATCCTGGTTGCTGTCTCTTTA
TGAGGAGTTGTGGCCCGTTGTCAGGCAACGTGGCGTGGTGTGCACTGTGTTTGCTGACGCAACCCCCACT
GGTTGGGGCATTGCCACCACCTGTCAGCTCCTTTCCGGGACTTTCGCTTTCCCCCTCCCTATTGCCACGG
CGGAACTCATCGCCGCCTGCCTTGCCCGCTGCTGGACAGGGGCTCGGCTGTTGGGCACTGACAATTCCGT
GGTGTTGTCGGGGAAATCATCGTCCTTTCCTTGGCTGCTCGCCTGTGTTGCCACCTGGATTCTGCGCGGG
ACGTCCTTCTGCTACGTCCCTTCGGCCCTCAATCCAGCGGACCTTCCTTCCCGCGGCCTGCTGCCGGCTC
TGCGGCCTCTTCCGCGTCTTCGCCTTCGCCCTCAGACGAGTCGGATCTCCCTTTGGGCCGCCTCCCCGCA
TCGCTTTAAGACCAATGACTTACAAGGCAGCTGTAGATCTTAGCCACTTTTTAAAAGAAAAGGGGGGACT
GGAAGGGCTAATTCACTCCCAACGAAGACAAGATCTGCTTTTTGCTTGTACTGGGTCTCTCTGGTTAGAC
CAGATCTGAGCCTGGGAGCTCTCTGGCTAACTAGGGAACCCACTGCTTAAGCCTCAATAAAGCTTGCCTT
GAGTGCTTCAAGTAGTGTGTGCCCGTCTGTTGTGTGACTCTGGTAACTAGAGATCCCTCAGACCCTTTTA
GTCAGTGTGGAAAATCTCTAGCAGTAGTAGTTCATGTCATCTTATTATTCAGTATTTATAACTTGCAAAG
AAATGAATATCAGAGAGTGAGAGGAACTTGTTTATTGCAGCTTATAATGGTTACAAATAAAGCAATAGCA
TCACAAATTTCACAAATAAAGCATTTTTTTCACTGCATTCTAGTTGTGGTTTGTCCAAACTCATCAATGT
ATCTTATCATGTCTGGCTCTAGCTATCCCGCCCCTAACTCCGCCCATCCCGCCCCTAACTCCGCCCAGTT
CCGCCCATTCTCCGCCCCATGGCTGACTAATTTTTTTTATTTATGCAGAGGCCGAGGCCGCCTCGGCCTC
TGAGCTATTCCAGAAGTAGTGAGGAGGCTTTTTTGGAGGCCTAGGGACGTACCCAATTCGCCCTATAGTG
AGTCGTATTACGCGCGCTCACTGGCCGTCGTTTTACAACGTCGTGACTGGGAAAACCCTGGCGTTACCCA
ACTTAATCGCCTTGCAGCACATCCCCCTTTCGCCAGCTGGCGTAATAGCGAAGAGGCCCGCACCGATCGC
CCTTCCCAACAGTTGCGCAGCCTGAATGGCGAATGGG
[124 nt withheld, positions 7738-7861]
C
[91 nt withheld, positions 7863-7953]
A
[49 nt withheld, positions 7955-8003]
CCTTTGACGTTGGAGTCCACGTTCTTT
[37 nt withheld, positions 8031-8067]
ACCCTATCTCGGTCTATTCTTTTGATTTATAAGGGATTTTGCCGATTTCGGCCTATTGGTTAAAAAATGA
GCTGATTTAACAAAAATTTAACGCGAATTTTAACAAAATATTAACGCTTACAATTTAGGTGGCACTTTTC
GGGGAAATGTGCGCGGAACCCCTATTTGTTTATTTTTCTAAATACATTCAAATATGTATCCGCTCATGAG
ACAATAACCCTGATAAATGCTTCAATAATATTGAAAAAGGAAGAGTATGAGTATTCAACATTTCCGTGTC
GCCCTTATTCCCTTTTTTGCGGCATTTTGCCTTCCTGTTTTTGCTCACCCAGAAACGCTGGTGAAAGTAA
AAGATGCTGAAGATCAGTTGGGTGCACGAGTGGGTTACATCGAACTGGATCTCAACAGCGGTAAGATCCT
TGAGAGTTTTCGCCCCGAAGAACGTTTTCCAATGATGAGCACTTTTAAAGTTCTGCTATGTGGCGCGGTA
TTATCCCGTATTGACGCCGGGCAAGAGCAACTCGGTCGCCGCATACACTATTCTCAGAATGACTTGGTTG
AGTACTCACCAGTCACAGAAAAGCATCTTACGGATGGCATGACAGTAAGAGAATTATGCAGTGCTGCCAT
AACCATGAGTGATAACACTGCGGCCAACTTACTTCTGACAACGATCGGAGGACCGAAGGAGCTAACCGCT
TTTTTGCACAACATGGGGGATCATGTAACTCGCCTTGATCGTTGGGAACCGGAGCTGAATGAAGCCATAC
CAAACGACGAGCGTGACACCACGATGCCTGTAGCAATGGCAACAACGTTGCGCAAACTATTAACTGGCGA
ACTACTTACTCTAGCTTCCCGGCAACAATTAATAGACTGGATGGAGGCGGATAAAGTTGCAGGACCACTT
CTGCGCTCGGCCCTTCCGGCTGGCTGGTTTATTGCTGATAAATCTGGAGCCGGTGAGCGTGGGTCTCGCG
GTATCATTGCAGCACTGGGGCCAGATGGTAAGCCCTCCCGTATCGTAGTTATCTACACGACGGGGAGTCA
GGCAACTATGGATGAACGAAATAGACAGATCGCTGAGATAGGTGCCTCACTGATTAAGCATTGGTAACTG
TCAGACCAAGTTTACTCATATATACTTTAGATTGATTTAAAACTTCATTTTTAATTTAAAAGGATCTAGG
TGAAGATCCTTTTTGATAATCTCATGACCAAAATCCCTTAACGTGAGTTTTCGTTCCACTGAGCGTCAGA
CCCCGTAGAAAAGATCAAAGGATCTTCTTGAGATCCTTTTTTTCTGCGCGTAATCTGCTGCTTGCAAACA
AAAAAACCACCGCTACCAGCGGTGGTTTGTTTGCCGGATCAAGAGCTACCAACTCTTTTTCCGAAGGTAA
CTGGCTTCAGCAGAGCGCAGATACCAAATACTGTTCTTCTAGTGTAGCCGTAGTTAGGCCACCACTTCAA
GAACTCTGTAGCACCGCCTACATACCTCGCTCTGCTAATCCTGTTACCAGTGGCTGCTGCCAGTGGCGAT
AAGTCGTGTCTTACCGGGTTGGACTCAAGACGATAGTTACCGGATAAGGCGCAGCGGTCGGGCTGAACGG
GGGGTTCGTGCACACAGCCCAGCTTGGAGCGAACGACCTACACCGAACTGAGATACCTACAGCGTGAGCT
ATGAGAAAGCGCCACGCTTCCCGAAGGGAGAAAGGCGGACAGGTATCCGGTAAGCGGCAGGGTCGGAACA
GGAGAGCGCACGAGGGAGCTTCCAGGGGGAAACGCCTGGTATCTTTATAGTCCTGTCGGGTTTCGCCACC
TCTGACTTGAGCGTCGATTTTTGTGATGCTCGTCAGGGGGGCGGAGCCTATGGAAAAACGCCAGCAACGC
GGCCTTTTTACGGTTCCTGGCCTTTTGCTGGCCTTTTGCTCACATGTTCTTTCCTGCGTTATCCCCTGAT
TCTGTGGATAACCGTATTACCGCCTTTGAGTGAGCTGATACCGCTCGCCGCAGCCGAACGACCGAGCGCA
GCGAGTCAGTGAGCGAGGAAGCGGAAGAGCGCCCAATACGCAAACCGCCTCTCCCCGCGCGTTGGCCGAT
TCATTAATGCAGCTGGCACGACAGGTTTCCCGACTGGAAAGCGGGCAGTGAGCGCAACGCAATTAATGTG
AGTTAGCTCACTCATTAGGCACCCCAGGCTTTACACTTTATGCTTCCGGCTCGTATGTTGTGTGGAATTG
TGAGCGGATAACAATTTCACACAGGAAACAGCTATGACCATGATTACGCCAAGCGCGCAATTAACCCTCA
CTAAAGGGAACAAAAGCTGGAGCTGCAAGCTT
